>Addgene plasmid #161755 | pcDNA3-pmExRai-AKAR2 | depositor full sequence | sequence record 313685 | pcDNA3-pmExRai-AKAR2 sequence 6671 bps
GACGGATCGGGAGATCTCCCGATCCCCTATGGTGCACTCTCAGTACAATCTGCTCTGATGCCGCATAGTT
AAGCCAGTATCTGCTCCCTGCTTGTGTGTTGGAGGTCGCTGAGTAGTGCGCGAGCAAAATTTAAGCTACA
ACAAGGCAAGGCTTGACCGACAATTGCATGAAGAATCTGCTTAGGGTTAGGCGTTTTGCGCTGCTTCGCG
ATGTACGGGCCAGATATACGCGTTGACATTGATTATTGACTAGTTATTAATAGTAATCAATTACGGGGTC
ATTAGTTCATAGCCCATATATGGAGTTCCGCGTTACATAACTTACGGTAAATGGCCCGCCTGGCTGACCG
CCCAACGACCCCCGCCCATTGACGTCAATAATGACGTATGTTCCCATAGTAACGCCAATAGGGACTTTCC
ATTGACGTCAATGGGTGGAGTATTTACGGTAAACTGCCCACTTGGCAGTACATCAAGTGTATCATATGCC
AAGTACGCCCCCTATTGACGTCAATGACGGTAAATGGCCCGCCTGGCATTATGCCCAGTACATGACCTTA
TGGGACTTTCCTACTTGGCAGTACATCTACGTATTAGTCATCGCTATTACCATGGTGATGCGGTTTTGGC
AGTACATCAATGGGCGTGGATAGCGGTTTGACTCACGGGGATTTCCAAGTCTCCACCCCATTGACGTCAA
TGGGAGTTTGTTTTGGCACCAAAATCAACGGGACTTTCCAAAATGTCGTAACAACTCCGCCCCATTGACG
CAAATGGGCGGTAGGCGTGTACGGTGGGAGGTCTATATAAGCAGAGCTCTCTGGCTAACTAGAGAACCCA
CTGCTTACTGGCTTATCGAAATTAATACGACTCACTATAGGGAGACCCAAGCTTGCGGCCGCCACCATGG
GCTGCATCAAGAGCAAGCGCAAGGACAAGGATCCCATGCTGCGTCGCGCCACCCTGGTGGACGGCGGCAC
CGGCGGCAGCGAGCTCAGCTTCTGCAACGTCTATATCAAGGCCGACAAGCAGAAGAACGGCATCAAGGCG
AACTTCAAGATCCGCCACAACATCGAGGACGGCGGCGTGCAGCTCGCCTACCACTACCAGCAGAACACCC
CCATCGGCGACGGCCCCGTGCTGCTGCCCGACAACCACTACCTGAGCGTGCAGTCCAAACTTTCGAAAGA
CCCCAACGAGAAGCGCGATCACATGGTCCTGCTGGAGTTCGTGACCGCCGCCGGGATCACTCTCGGCATG
GACGAGCTGTACAAGGGCGGTACCGGAGGGAGCATGGTGAGCAAGGGCGAGGAGCTGTTCACCGGGGTGG
TGCCCATCCTGGTCGAGCTGGACGGCGACGTAAACGGCCACAAGTTCAGCGTGTCCGGCGAGGGTGAGGG
CGATGCCACCTACGGCAAGCTGACCCTGAAGTTCATCTGCACCACCGGCAAGCTGCCCGTGCCCTGGCCC
ACCCTCGTGACCACCCTGACCTACGGCGTGCAGTGCTTCAGCCGCTACCCCGACCACATGAAGCAGCACG
ACTTCTTCAAGTCCGCCATGCCCGAAGGCTACATCCAGGAGCGCACCATCTTCTTCAAGGACGACGGCAA
CTACAAGACCCGCGCCGAGGTGAAGTTCGAGGGCGACACCCTGGTGAACCGCATCGAGCTGAAGGGCATC
GACTTCAAGGAGGACGGCAACATCCTGGGGCACAAGCTGGAGTACAACTTGCTGCATAAGTTTTCTCAAG
AACAGATCGGCGAAAACATTGTGTGCAGGGTCATTTGTACCACGGGTCAAATTCCCATCCGAGATTTGTC
AGCTGATATTTCACAAGTGCTTAAGGAAAAACGATCCATAAAGAAAGTTTGGACATTTGGTAGAAACCCA
GCCTGTGACTATCATTTAGGAAACATTTCAAGACTGTCAAATAAGCATTTCCAAATACTACTAGGAGAAG
ACGGTAACCTTTTATTGAATGACATTTCCACTAATGGGACCTGGTTAAATGGGCAAAAAGTCGAGAAGAA
CAGCAATCAGTTACTGTCTCAAGGTGATGAAATAACCGTTGGTGTAGGCGTGGAATCAGATATTTTATCT
CTGGTCATTTTCATAAACGACAAATTTAAGCAGTGCCTCGAGCAGAACAAAGTTGATCGCTAGGAATTCT
GCAGATATCCATCACACTGGCGGCCGCTCGAGCATGCATCTAGAGGGCCCTATTCTATAGTGTCACCTAA
ATGCTAGAGCTCGCTGATCAGCCTCGACTGTGCCTTCTAGTTGCCAGCCATCTGTTGTTTGCCCCTCCCC
CGTGCCTTCCTTGACCCTGGAAGGTGCCACTCCCACTGTCCTTTCCTAATAAAATGAGGAAATTGCATCG
CATTGTCTGAGTAGGTGTCATTCTATTCTGGGGGGTGGGGTGGGGCAGGACAGCAAGGGGGAGGATTGGG
AAGACAATAGCAGGCATGCTGGGGATGCGGTGGGCTCTATGGCTTCTGAGGCGGAAAGAACCAGCTGGGG
CTCTAGGGGGTATCCCC
[124 nt withheld, positions 2538-2661]
C
[91 nt withheld, positions 2663-2753]
A
[49 nt withheld, positions 2755-2803]
CCTTTGACGTTGGAGTCCACGTTCTTT
[37 nt withheld, positions 2831-2867]
ACCCTATCTCGGTCTATTCTTTTGATTTATAAGGGATTTTGCCGATTTCGGCCTATTGGTTAAAAAATGA
GCTGATTTAACAAAAATTTAACGCGAATTAATTCTGTGGAATGTGTGTCAGTTAGGGTGTGGAAAGTCCC
CAGGCTCCCCAGCAGGCAGAAGTATGCAAAGCATGCATCTCAATTAGTCAGCAACCAGGTGTGGAAAGTC
CCCAGGCTCCCCAGCAGGCAGAAGTATGCAAAGCATGCATCTCAATTAGTCAGCAACCATAGTCCCGCCC
CTAACTCCGCCCATCCCGCCCCTAACTCCGCCCAGTTCCGCCCATTCTCCGCCCCATGGCTGACTAATTT
TTTTTATTTATGCAGAGGCCGAGGCCGCCTCTGCCTCTGAGCTATTCCAGAAGTAGTGAGGAGGCTTTTT
TGGAGGCCTAGGCTTTTGCAAAAAGCTCCCGGGAGCTTGTATATCCATTTTCGGATCTGATCAAGAGACA
GGATGAGGATCGTTTCGCATGATTGAACAAGATGGATTGCACGCAGGTTCTCCGGCCGCTTGGGTGGAGA
GGCTATTCGGCTATGACTGGGCACAACAGACAATCGGCTGCTCTGATGCCGCCGTGTTCCGGCTGTCAGC
GCAGGGGCGCCCGGTTCTTTTTGTCAAGACCGACCTGTCCGGTGCCCTGAATGAACTGCAGGACGAGGCA
GCGCGGCTATCGTGGCTGGCCACGACGGGCGTTCCTTGCGCAGCTGTGCTCGACGTTGTCACTGAAGCGG
GAAGGGACTGGCTGCTATTGGGCGAAGTGCCGGGGCAGGATCTCCTGTCATCTCACCTTGCTCCTGCCGA
GAAAGTATCCATCATGGCTGATGCAATGCGGCGGCTGCATACGCTTGATCCGGCTACCTGCCCATTCGAC
CACCAAGCGAAACATCGCATCGAGCGAGCACGTACTCGGATGGAAGCCGGTCTTGTCGATCAGGATGATC
TGGACGAAGAGCATCAGGGGCTCGCGCCAGCCGAACTGTTCGCCAGGCTCAAGGCGCGCATGCCCGACGG
CGAGGATCTCGTCGTGACCCATGGCGATGCCTGCTTGCCGAATATCATGGTGGAAAATGGCCGCTTTTCT
GGATTCATCGACTGTGGCCGGCTGGGTGTGGCGGACCGCTATCAGGACATAGCGTTGGCTACCCGTGATA
TTGCTGAAGAGCTTGGCGGCGAATGGGCTGACCGCTTCCTCGTGCTTTACGGTATCGCCGCTCCCGATTC
GCAGCGCATCGCCTTCTATCGCCTTCTTGACGAGTTCTTCTGAGCGGGACTCTGGGGTTCGAAATGACCG
ACCAAGCGACGCCCAACCTGCCATCACGAGATTTCGATTCCACCGCCGCCTTCTATGAAAGGTTGGGCTT
CGGAATCGTTTTCCGGGACGCCGGCTGGATGATCCTCCAGCGCGGGGATCTCATGCTGGAGTTCTTCGCC
CACCCCAACTTGTTTATTGCAGCTTATAATGGTTACAAATAAAGCAATAGCATCACAAATTTCACAAATA
AAGCATTTTTTTCACTGCATTCTAGTTGTGGTTTGTCCAAACTCATCAATGTATCTTATCATGTCTGTAT
ACCGTCGACCTCTAGCTAGAGCTTGGCGTAATCATGGTCATAGCTGTTTCCTGTGTGAAATTGTTATCCG
CTCACAATTCCACACAACATACGAGCCGGAAGCATAAAGTGTAAAGCCTGGGGTGCCTAATGAGTGAGCT
AACTCACATTAATTGCGTTGCGCTCACTGCCCGCTTTCCAGTCGGGAAACCTGTCGTGCCAGCTGCATTA
ATGAATCGGCCAACGCGCGGGGAGAGGCGGTTTGCGTATTGGGCGCTCTTCCGCTTCCTCGCTCACTGAC
TCGCTGCGCTCGGTCGTTCGGCTGCGGCGAGCGGTATCAGCTCACTCAAAGGCGGTAATACGGTTATCCA
CAGAATCAGGGGATAACGCAGGAAAGAACATGTGAGCAAAAGGCCAGCAAAAGGCCAGGAACCGTAAAAA
GGCCGCGTTGCTGGCGTTTTTCCATAGGCTCCGCCCCCCTGACGAGCATCACAAAAATCGACGCTCAAGT
CAGAGGTGGCGAAACCCGACAGGACTATAAAGATACCAGGCGTTTCCCCCTGGAAGCTCCCTCGTGCGCT
CTCCTGTTCCGACCCTGCCGCTTACCGGATACCTGTCCGCCTTTCTCCCTTCGGGAAGCGTGGCGCTTTC
TCATAGCTCACGCTGTAGGTATCTCAGTTCGGTGTAGGTCGTTCGCTCCAAGCTGGGCTGTGTGCACGAA
CCCCCCGTTCAGCCCGACCGCTGCGCCTTATCCGGTAACTATCGTCTTGAGTCCAACCCGGTAAGACACG
ACTTATCGCCACTGGCAGCAGCCACTGGTAACAGGATTAGCAGAGCGAGGTATGTAGGCGGTGCTACAGA
GTTCTTGAAGTGGTGGCCTAACTACGGCTACACTAGAAGAACAGTATTTGGTATCTGCGCTCTGCTGAAG
CCAGTTACCTTCGGAAAAAGAGTTGGTAGCTCTTGATCCGGCAAACAAACCACCGCTGGTAGCGGTGGTT
TTTTTGTTTGCAAGCAGCAGATTACGCGCAGAAAAAAAGGATCTCAAGAAGATCCTTTGATCTTTTCTAC
GGGGTCTGACGCTCAGTGGAACGAAAACTCACGTTAAGGGATTTTGGTCATGAGATTATCAAAAAGGATC
TTCACCTAGATCCTTTTAAATTAAAAATGAAGTTTTAAATCAATCTAAAGTATATATGAGTAAACTTGGT
CTGACAGTTACCAATGCTTAATCAGTGAGGCACCTATCTCAGCGATCTGTCTATTTCGTTCATCCATAGT
TGCCTGACTCCCCGTCGTGTAGATAACTACGATACGGGAGGGCTTACCATCTGGCCCCAGTGCTGCAATG
ATACCGCGAGACCCACGCTCACCGGCTCCAGATTTATCAGCAATAAACCAGCCAGCCGGAAGGGCCGAGC
GCAGAAGTGGTCCTGCAACTTTATCCGCCTCCATCCAGTCTATTAATTGTTGCCGGGAAGCTAGAGTAAG
TAGTTCGCCAGTTAATAGTTTGCGCAACGTTGTTGCCATTGCTACAGGCATCGTGGTGTCACGCTCGTCG
TTTGGTATGGCTTCATTCAGCTCCGGTTCCCAACGATCAAGGCGAGTTACATGATCCCCCATGTTGTGCA
AAAAAGCGGTTAGCTCCTTCGGTCCTCCGATCGTTGTCAGAAGTAAGTTGGCCGCAGTGTTATCACTCAT
GGTTATGGCAGCACTGCATAATTCTCTTACTGTCATGCCATCCGTAAGATGCTTTTCTGTGACTGGTGAG
TACTCAACCAAGTCATTCTGAGAATAGTGTATGCGGCGACCGAGTTGCTCTTGCCCGGCGTCAATACGGG
ATAATACCGCGCCACATAGCAGAACTTTAAAAGTGCTCATCATTGGAAAACGTTCTTCGGGGCGAAAACT
CTCAAGGATCTTACCGCTGTTGAGATCCAGTTCGATGTAACCCACTCGTGCACCCAACTGATCTTCAGCA
TCTTTTACTTTCACCAGCGTTTCTGGGTGAGCAAAAACAGGAAGGCAAAATGCCGCAAAAAAGGGAATAA
GGGCGACACGGAAATGTTGAATACTCATACTCTTCCTTTTTCAATATTATTGAAGCATTTATCAGGGTTA
TTGTCTCATGAGCGGATACATATTTGAATGTATTTAGAAAAATAAACAAATAGGGGTTCCGCGCACATTT
CCCCGAAAAGTGCCACCTGACGTC
Features (pLannotate 1.2.2; 22 found; start..end, strand, type, name):
     28..80      -  misc_feature   bom (fragment): basis of mobility region from pBR322
    235..614     +  enhancer       CMV enhancer: human cytomegalovirus immediate early enhancer
    615..818     +  promoter       CMV promoter: human cytomegalovirus (CMV) immediate early promoter
    814..847     +  LTR            5' LTR (truncated) (fragment): truncated 5' long terminal repeat (LTR) from HIV-1
    863..881     +  promoter       T7 promoter: promoter for bacteriophage T7 RNA polymerase
   1006..1728    +  CDS            cEGFP: cEGFP is a basic (constitutively fluorescent) green fluorescent protein published in 2008, derived from Aequorea victoria.
   1729..2160    +  CDS            RAD53 (fragment): RAD53_YEAST - Also known as MEC2, SAD1, SPK1. Experimental evidence at protein level: Swiss-Prot protein existence level 1. Controls S-phase checkpoint as well as G1 and G2 DNA damage checkpoints. Phosphorylates proteins on serine, threonine, and tyrosine. Prevents entry into anaphase and mitotic exit after DNA damage via regulation of the Polo kinase CDC5. Seems to be involved in the phosphorylation of RPH1. From Saccharomyces cerevisiae (strain ATCC 204508 / S288c) (Baker's yeast).
   2224..2242    -  promoter       SP6 promoter: promoter for bacteriophage SP6 RNA polymerase
   2268..2492    +  polyA_signal   bGH poly(A) signal: bovine growth hormone polyadenylation signal
   2496..2517    +  promoter       SV40 promoter (fragment): SV40 enhancer and early promoter
   2538..2966    +  rep_origin     f1 ori (sequence partly withheld): f1 bacteriophage origin of replication; arrow indicates direction of (+) strand synthesis
   2980..3309    +  promoter       SV40 promoter: SV40 enhancer and early promoter
   3376..4167    +  CDS            neo: KKA2_KLEPN - Also known as kan, nptII. Experimental evidence at protein level: Swiss-Prot protein existence level 1. Resistance to kanamycin, neomycin, paromomycin, ribostamycin, butirosin and gentamicin B. From Klebsiella pneumoniae.
   4191..4349    +  CDS            ble (fragment): BLE_KLEPN - Experimental evidence at protein level: Swiss-Prot protein existence level 1. Binding protein with a strong affinity to the bleomycin family of antibiotics. Binds to CL990; an antimitotic-antibiotic compound. From Klebsiella pneumoniae.
   4344..4465    +  polyA_signal   SV40 poly(A) signal: SV40 polyadenylation signal
   4538..4554    -  protein_bind   lac operator: The lac repressor binds to the lac operator to inhibit transcription in E. coli. This inhibition can be relieved by adding lactose or isopropyl-β-D-thiogalactopyranoside (IPTG). lac repressor encoded by lacI
   4562..4592    -  promoter       lac promoter: promoter for the E. coli lac operon
   4607..4628    -  protein_bind   CAP binding site: CAP binding activates transcription in the presence of cAMP. E. coli catabolite activator protein
   4641..4733    -  CDS            lacI (fragment): lac repressor; lacI; The lac repressor binds to the lac operator to inhibit transcription in E. coli. This inhibition can be relieved by adding lactose or isopropyl-β-D-thiogalactopyranoside (IPTG).
   4916..5504    -  rep_origin     ori: high-copy-number ColE1/pMB1/pBR322/pUC origin of replication
   5675..6535    -  CDS            AmpR: β-lactamase; bla; confers resistance to ampicillin, carbenicillin, and related antibiotics
   6536..6640    -  promoter       AmpR promoter: bla
