>Addgene plasmid #161755 | pcDNA3-pmExRai-AKAR2 | addgene full sequence | sequence record 317689 | Addgene NGS Result
AAAGTGCCACCTGACGTCGACGGATCGGGAGATCTCCCGATCCCCTATGGTGCACTCTCAGTACAATCTG
CTCTGATGCCGCATAGTTAAGCCAGTATCTGCTCCCTGCTTGTGTGTTGGAGGTCGCTGAGTAGTGCGCG
AGCAAAATTTAAGCTACAACAAGGCAAGGCTTGACCGACAATTGCATGAAGAATCTGCTTAGGGTTAGGC
GTTTTGCGCTGCTTCGCGATGTACGGGCCAGATATACGCGTTGACATTGATTATTGACTAGTTATTAATA
GTAATCAATTACGGGGTCATTAGTTCATAGCCCATATATGGAGTTCCGCGTTACATAACTTACGGTAAAT
GGCCCGCCTGGCTGACCGCCCAACGACCCCCGCCCATTGACGTCAATAATGACGTATGTTCCCATAGTAA
CGCCAATAGGGACTTTCCATTGACGTCAATGGGTGGAGTATTTACGGTAAACTGCCCACTTGGCAGTACA
TCAAGTGTATCATATGCCAAGTACGCCCCCTATTGACGTCAATGACGGTAAATGGCCCGCCTGGCATTAT
GCCCAGTACATGACCTTATGGGACTTTCCTACTTGGCAGTACATCTACGTATTAGTCATCGCTATTACCA
TGGTGATGCGGTTTTGGCAGTACATCAATGGGCGTGGATAGCGGTTTGACTCACGGGGATTTCCAAGTCT
CCACCCCATTGACGTCAATGGGAGTTTGTTTTGGCACCAAAATCAACGGGACTTTCCAAAATGTCGTAAC
AACTCCGCCCCATTGACGCAAATGGGCGGTAGGCGTGTACGGTGGGAGGTCTATATAAGCAGAGCTCTCT
GGCTAACTAGAGAACCCACTGCTTACTGGCTTATCGAAATTAATACGACTCACTATAGGGAGACCCAAGC
TTGCGGCCGCCACCATGGGCTGCATCAAGAGCAAGCGCAAGGACAAGGATCCCATGCTGCGTCGCGCCAC
CCTGGTGGACGGCGGCACCGGCGGCAGCGAGCTCAGCTTCTGCAACGTCTATATCAAGGCCGACAAGCAG
AAGAACGGCATCAAGGCGAACTTCAAGATCCGCCACAACATCGAGGACGGCGGCGTGCAGCTCGCCTACC
ACTACCAGCAGAACACCCCCATCGGCGACGGCCCCGTGCTGCTGCCCGACAACCACTACCTGAGCGTGCA
GTCCAAACTTTCGAAAGACCCCAACGAGAAGCGCGATCACATGGTCCTGCTGGAGTTCGTGACCGCCGCC
GGGATCACTCTCGGCATGGACGAGCTGTACAAGGGCGGTACCGGAGGGAGCATGGTGAGCAAGGGCGAGG
AGCTGTTCACCGGGGTGGTGCCCATCCTGGTCGAGCTGGACGGCGACGTAAACGGCCACAAGTTCAGCGT
GTCCGGCGAGGGTGAGGGCGATGCCACCTACGGCAAGCTGACCCTGAAGTTCATCTGCACCACCGGCAAG
CTGCCCGTGCCCTGGCCCACCCTCGTGACCACCCTGACCTACGGCGTGCAGTGCTTCAGCCGCTACCCCG
ACCACATGAAGCAGCACGACTTCTTCAAGTCCGCCATGCCCGAAGGCTACATCCAGGAGCGCACCATCTT
CTTCAAGGACGACGGCAACTACAAGACCCGCGCCGAGGTGAAGTTCGAGGGCGACACCCTGGTGAACCGC
ATCGAGCTGAAGGGCATCGACTTCAAGGAGGACGGCAACATCCTGGGGCACAAGCTGGAGTACAACTTGC
TGCATAAGTTTTCTCAAGAACAGATCGGCGAAAACATTGTGTGCAGGGTCATTTGTACCACGGGTCAAAT
TCCCATCCGAGATTTGTCAGCTGATATTTCACAAGTGCTTAAGGAAAAACGATCCATAAAGAAAGTTTGG
ACATTTGGTAGAAACCCAGCCTGTGACTATCATTTAGGAAACATTTCAAGACTGTCAAATAAGCATTTCC
AAATACTACTAGGAGAAGACGGTAACCTTTTATTGAATGACATTTCCACTAATGGGACCTGGTTAAATGG
GCAAAAAGTCGAGAAGAACAGCAATCAGTTACTGTCTCAAGGTGATGAAATAACCGTTGGTGTAGGCGTG
GAATCAGATATTTTATCTCTGGTCATTTTCATAAACGACAAATTTAAGCAGTGCCTCGAGCAGAACAAAG
TTGATCGCTAAGAATTCTGCAGATATCCATCACACTGGCGGCCGCTCGAGCATGCATCTAGAGGGCCCTA
TTCTATAGTGTCACCTAAATGCTAGAGCTCGCTGATCAGCCTCGACTGTGCCTTCTAGTTGCCAGCCATC
TGTTGTTTGCCCCTCCCCCGTGCCTTCCTTGACCCTGGAAGGTGCCACTCCCACTGTCCTTTCCTAATAA
AATGAGGAAATTGCATCGCATTGTCTGAGTAGGTGTCATTCTATTCTGGGGGGTGGGGTGGGGCAGGACA
GCAAGGGGGAGGATTGGGAAGACAATAGCAGGCATGCTGGGGATGCGGTGGGCTCTATGGCTTCTGAGGC
GGAAAGAACCAGCTGGGGCTCTAGGGGGTATCCCC
[124 nt withheld, positions 2556-2679]
C
[91 nt withheld, positions 2681-2771]
A
[49 nt withheld, positions 2773-2821]
CCTTTGACGTTGGAGTCCACGTTCTTT
[37 nt withheld, positions 2849-2885]
ACCCTATCTCGGTCTATTCTTTTGATTTATAAGGGATTTTGCCGATTTCGGCCTATTGGTTAAAAAATGA
GCTGATTTAACAAAAATTTAACGCGAATTAATTCTGTGGAATGTGTGTCAGTTAGGGTGTGGAAAGTCCC
CAGGCTCCCCAGCAGGCAGAAGTATGCAAAGCATGCATCTCAATTAGTCAGCAACCAGGTGTGGAAAGTC
CCCAGGCTCCCCAGCAGGCAGAAGTATGCAAAGCATGCATCTCAATTAGTCAGCAACCATAGTCCCGCCC
CTAACTCCGCCCATCCCGCCCCTAACTCCGCCCAGTTCCGCCCATTCTCCGCCCCATGGCTGACTAATTT
TTTTTATTTATGCAGAGGCCGAGGCCGCCTCTGCCTCTGAGCTATTCCAGAAGTAGTGAGGAGGCTTTTT
TGGAGGCCTAGGCTTTTGCAAAAAGCTCCCGGGAGCTTGTATATCCATTTTCGGATCTGATCAAGAGACA
GGATGAGGATCGTTTCGCATGATTGAACAAGATGGATTGCACGCAGGTTCTCCGGCCGCTTGGGTGGAGA
GGCTATTCGGCTATGACTGGGCACAACAGACAATCGGCTGCTCTGATGCCGCCGTGTTCCGGCTGTCAGC
GCAGGGGCGCCCGGTTCTTTTTGTCAAGACCGACCTGTCCGGTGCCCTGAATGAACTGCAGGACGAGGCA
GCGCGGCTATCGTGGCTGGCCACGACGGGCGTTCCTTGCGCAGCTGTGCTCGACGTTGTCACTGAAGCGG
GAAGGGACTGGCTGCTATTGGGCGAAGTGCCGGGGCAGGATCTCCTGTCATCTCACCTTGCTCCTGCCGA
GAAAGTATCCATCATGGCTGATGCAATGCGGCGGCTGCATACGCTTGATCCGGCTACCTGCCCATTCGAC
CACCAAGCGAAACATCGCATCGAGCGAGCACGTACTCGGATGGAAGCCGGTCTTGTCGATCAGGATGATC
TGGACGAAGAGCATCAGGGGCTCGCGCCAGCCGAACTGTTCGCCAGGCTCAAGGCGCGCATGCCCGACGG
CGAGGATCTCGTCGTGACCCATGGCGATGCCTGCTTGCCGAATATCATGGTGGAAAATGGCCGCTTTTCT
GGATTCATCGACTGTGGCCGGCTGGGTGTGGCGGACCGCTATCAGGACATAGCGTTGGCTACCCGTGATA
TTGCTGAAGAGCTTGGCGGCGAATGGGCTGACCGCTTCCTCGTGCTTTACGGTATCGCCGCTCCCGATTC
GCAGCGCATCGCCTTCTATCGCCTTCTTGACGAGTTCTTCTGAGCGGGACTCTGGGGTTCGAAATGACCG
ACCAAGCGACGCCCAACCTGCCATCACGAGATTTCGATTCCACCGCCGCCTTCTATGAAAGGTTGGGCTT
CGGAATCGTTTTCCGGGACGCCGGCTGGATGATCCTCCAGCGCGGGGATCTCATGCTGGAGTTCTTCGCC
CACCCCAACTTGTTTATTGCAGCTTATAATGGTTACAAATAAAGCAATAGCATCACAAATTTCACAAATA
AAGCATTTTTTTCACTGCATTCTAGTTGTGGTTTGTCCAAACTCATCAATGTATCTTATCATGTCTGTAT
ACCGTCGACCTCTAGCTAGAGCTTGGCGTAATCATGGTCATAGCTGTTTCCTGTGTGAAATTGTTATCCG
CTCACAATTCCACACAACATACGAGCCGGAAGCATAAAGTGTAAAGCCTGGGGTGCCTAATGAGTGAGCT
AACTCACATTAATTGCGTTGCGCTCACTGCCCGCTTTCCAGTCGGGAAACCTGTCGTGCCAGCTGCATTA
ATGAATCGGCCAACGCGCGGGGAGAGGCGGTTTGCGTATTGGGCGCTCTTCCGCTTCCTCGCTCACTGAC
TCGCTGCGCTCGGTCGTTCGGCTGCGGCGAGCGGTATCAGCTCACTCAAAGGCGGTAATACGGTTATCCA
CAGAATCAGGGGATAACGCAGGAAAGAACATGTGAGCAAAAGGCCAGCAAAAGGCCAGGAACCGTAAAAA
GGCCGCGTTGCTGGCGTTTTTCCATAGGCTCCGCCCCCCTGACGAGCATCACAAAAATCGACGCTCAAGT
CAGAGGTGGCGAAACCCGACAGGACTATAAAGATACCAGGCGTTTCCCCCTGGAAGCTCCCTCGTGCGCT
CTCCTGTTCCGACCCTGCCGCTTACCGGATACCTGTCCGCCTTTCTCCCTTCGGGAAGCGTGGCGCTTTC
TCATAGCTCACGCTGTAGGTATCTCAGTTCGGTGTAGGTCGTTCGCTCCAAGCTGGGCTGTGTGCACGAA
CCCCCCGTTCAGCCCGACCGCTGCGCCTTATCCGGTAACTATCGTCTTGAGTCCAACCCGGTAAGACACG
ACTTATCGCCACTGGCAGCAGCCACTGGTAACAGGATTAGCAGAGCGAGGTATGTAGGCGGTGCTACAGA
GTTCTTGAAGTGGTGGCCTAACTACGGCTACACTAGAAGAACAGTATTTGGTATCTGCGCTCTGCTGAAG
CCAGTTACCTTCGGAAAAAGAGTTGGTAGCTCTTGATCCGGCAAACAAACCACCGCTGGTAGCGGTGGTT
TTTTTGTTTGCAAGCAGCAGATTACGCGCAGAAAAAAAGGATCTCAAGAAGATCCTTTGATCTTTTCTAC
GGGGTCTGACGCTCAGTGGAACGAAAACTCACGTTAAGGGATTTTGGTCATGAGATTATCAAAAAGGATC
TTCACCTAGATCCTTTTAAATTAAAAATGAAGTTTTAAATCAATCTAAAGTATATATGAGTAAACTTGGT
CTGACAGTTACCAATGCTTAATCAGTGAGGCACCTATCTCAGCGATCTGTCTATTTCGTTCATCCATAGT
TGCCTGACTCCCCGTCGTGTAGATAACTACGATACGGGAGGGCTTACCATCTGGCCCCAGTGCTGCAATG
ATACCGCGAGACCCACGCTCACCGGCTCCAGATTTATCAGCAATAAACCAGCCAGCCGGAAGGGCCGAGC
GCAGAAGTGGTCCTGCAACTTTATCCGCCTCCATCCAGTCTATTAATTGTTGCCGGGAAGCTAGAGTAAG
TAGTTCGCCAGTTAATAGTTTGCGCAACGTTGTTGCCATTGCTACAGGCATCGTGGTGTCACGCTCGTCG
TTTGGTATGGCTTCATTCAGCTCCGGTTCCCAACGATCAAGGCGAGTTACATGATCCCCCATGTTGTGCA
AAAAAGCGGTTAGCTCCTTCGGTCCTCCGATCGTTGTCAGAAGTAAGTTGGCCGCAGTGTTATCACTCAT
GGTTATGGCAGCACTGCATAATTCTCTTACTGTCATGCCATCCGTAAGATGCTTTTCTGTGACTGGTGAG
TACTCAACCAAGTCATTCTGAGAATAGTGTATGCGGCGACCGAGTTGCTCTTGCCCGGCGTCAATACGGG
ATAATACCGCGCCACATAGCAGAACTTTAAAAGTGCTCATCATTGGAAAACGTTCTTCGGGGCGAAAACT
CTCAAGGATCTTACCGCTGTTGAGATCCAGTTCGATGTAACCCACTCGTGCACCCAACTGATCTTCAGCA
TCTTTTACTTTCACCAGCGTTTCTGGGTGAGCAAAAACAGGAAGGCAAAATGCCGCAAAAAAGGGAATAA
GGGCGACACGGAAATGTTGAATACTCATACTCTTCCTTTTTCAATATTATTGAAGCATTTATCAGGGTTA
TTGTCTCATGAGCGGATACATATTTGAATGTATTTAGAAAAATAAACAAATAGGGGTTCCGCGCACATTT
CCCCGA
Features (pLannotate 1.2.2; 22 found; start..end, strand, type, name):
     46..98      -  misc_feature   bom (fragment): basis of mobility region from pBR322
    253..632     +  enhancer       CMV enhancer: human cytomegalovirus immediate early enhancer
    633..836     +  promoter       CMV promoter: human cytomegalovirus (CMV) immediate early promoter
    832..865     +  LTR            5' LTR (truncated) (fragment): truncated 5' long terminal repeat (LTR) from HIV-1
    881..899     +  promoter       T7 promoter: promoter for bacteriophage T7 RNA polymerase
   1024..1746    +  CDS            cEGFP: cEGFP is a basic (constitutively fluorescent) green fluorescent protein published in 2008, derived from Aequorea victoria.
   1747..2178    +  CDS            RAD53 (fragment): RAD53_YEAST - Also known as MEC2, SAD1, SPK1. Experimental evidence at protein level: Swiss-Prot protein existence level 1. Controls S-phase checkpoint as well as G1 and G2 DNA damage checkpoints. Phosphorylates proteins on serine, threonine, and tyrosine. Prevents entry into anaphase and mitotic exit after DNA damage via regulation of the Polo kinase CDC5. Seems to be involved in the phosphorylation of RPH1. From Saccharomyces cerevisiae (strain ATCC 204508 / S288c) (Baker's yeast).
   2242..2260    -  promoter       SP6 promoter: promoter for bacteriophage SP6 RNA polymerase
   2286..2510    +  polyA_signal   bGH poly(A) signal: bovine growth hormone polyadenylation signal
   2514..2535    +  promoter       SV40 promoter (fragment): SV40 enhancer and early promoter
   2556..2984    +  rep_origin     f1 ori (sequence partly withheld): f1 bacteriophage origin of replication; arrow indicates direction of (+) strand synthesis
   2998..3327    +  promoter       SV40 promoter: SV40 enhancer and early promoter
   3394..4185    +  CDS            neo: KKA2_KLEPN - Also known as kan, nptII. Experimental evidence at protein level: Swiss-Prot protein existence level 1. Resistance to kanamycin, neomycin, paromomycin, ribostamycin, butirosin and gentamicin B. From Klebsiella pneumoniae.
   4209..4367    +  CDS            ble (fragment): BLE_KLEPN - Experimental evidence at protein level: Swiss-Prot protein existence level 1. Binding protein with a strong affinity to the bleomycin family of antibiotics. Binds to CL990; an antimitotic-antibiotic compound. From Klebsiella pneumoniae.
   4362..4483    +  polyA_signal   SV40 poly(A) signal: SV40 polyadenylation signal
   4556..4572    -  protein_bind   lac operator: The lac repressor binds to the lac operator to inhibit transcription in E. coli. This inhibition can be relieved by adding lactose or isopropyl-β-D-thiogalactopyranoside (IPTG). lac repressor encoded by lacI
   4580..4610    -  promoter       lac promoter: promoter for the E. coli lac operon
   4625..4646    -  protein_bind   CAP binding site: CAP binding activates transcription in the presence of cAMP. E. coli catabolite activator protein
   4659..4751    -  CDS            lacI (fragment): lac repressor; lacI; The lac repressor binds to the lac operator to inhibit transcription in E. coli. This inhibition can be relieved by adding lactose or isopropyl-β-D-thiogalactopyranoside (IPTG).
   4934..5522    -  rep_origin     ori: high-copy-number ColE1/pMB1/pBR322/pUC origin of replication
   5693..6553    -  CDS            AmpR: β-lactamase; bla; confers resistance to ampicillin, carbenicillin, and related antibiotics
   6554..6658    -  promoter       AmpR promoter: bla
