[The description below was written by a language model from this plasmid's Addgene catalogue record and pLannotate feature annotations shown in this document.]
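Description:
pcDNA3-pmExRai-AKAR2 is a mammalian expression plasmid built on the Invitrogen pcDNA3 backbone (6,671 bp in total) that encodes a plasma membrane-targeted version of ExRai-AKAR2, a genetically encoded fluorescent biosensor of kinase activity. It is maintained in E. coli at high copy through a ColE1/pUC-type origin with ampicillin selection (AmpR under its own bla promoter), and it also carries an f1 origin. For mammalian cells, an SV40 early promoter drives a neomycin phosphotransferase gene terminated by the SV40 poly(A) signal, which allows G418 selection of stable lines.

The 1,257 bp synthetic insert, Lyn-ExRai-AKAR2, sits between HindIII and EcoRI sites downstream of the CMV immediate early enhancer and promoter and upstream of the bovine growth hormone poly(A) signal. T7 and SP6 promoters flank the cloning region. The annotation identifies a GFP-derived coding segment (called cEGFP) followed directly by a fragment matching yeast RAD53. The latter is consistent with a forkhead-associated phosphoamino acid-binding domain of the kind used in A-kinase activity reporters, although the record does not spell out the sensor's domain architecture or its substrate motif. An N-terminal targeting sequence from Lyn kinase, too short to be annotated separately, directs the sensor to the plasma membrane. Small hits such as the HIV-1 LTR, ble and lacI fragments appear to be backbone remnants or annotation artefacts rather than functional parts.

The two feature tables, one from the depositor sequence and one from repository sequencing, are the same length and contain identical features offset by 18 nt, so they differ only in numbering origin. The associated publication concerns high-resolution kinase activity imaging, and this construct suits transfection-based live-cell imaging of such signalling specifically at the plasma membrane.
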