Addgene plasmid #161755: pcDNA3-pmExRai-AKAR2
Purpose: Plasma membrane-targeted ExRai-AKAR2.
Depositing lab: Jin Zhang. Depositing organization: University of California, San Diego (UCSD). Publication: An ultrasensitive biosensor for high-resolution kinase activity imaging in awake mice. Zhang JF, Liu B, Hong I, Mo A, Roth RH, Tenner B, Lin W, Zhang JZ, Molina RS, Drobizhev M, Hughes TE, Tian L, Huganir RL, Mehta S, Zhang J. Nat Chem Biol. 2020 Sep 28. pii: 10.1038/s41589-020-00660-y. doi: 10.1038/s41589-020-00660-y. PubMed 32989297.
Backbone
  Vector backbone: pcDNA3
  Backbone manufacturer: Invitrogen
  Backbone size w/o insert (bp): 5414
  Total vector size (bp): 6671
  Vector type: Mammalian Expression
  Selectable markers: Neomycin (select with G418)
Growth in bacteria
  Bacterial resistance: Ampicillin, 100 μg/mL
  Growth temperature: 37°C
  Growth strain: DH5alpha
  Copy number: High Copy
Gene/Insert
  Gene/Insert name: Lyn-ExRai-AKAR2
  Species: Synthetic
  Insert size (bp): 1257
  Promoter: CMV
  Tag / fusion protein: N-terminal targeting sequence from Lyn kinase (N terminal on insert)
  Cloning method: Restriction Enzyme; 5′ cloning site HindIII (not destroyed); 3′ cloning site EcoRI (not destroyed)
  Sequencing primers: 5′ CMV forward; 3′ BGH reverse
Terms and licenses: Academic/Nonprofit Terms; Industry Terms: Not Available to Industry
How to cite: pcDNA3-pmExRai-AKAR2 was a gift from Jin Zhang (Addgene plasmid # 161755 ; http://n2t.net/addgene:161755 ; RRID:Addgene_161755)
